>Addgene plasmid #125592 | LentiV_Cas9_Blast | addgene full sequence | sequence record 245340 | Addgene NGS Result
TTAATGTAGTCTTATGCAATACTCTTGTAGTCTTGCAACATGGTAACGATGAGTTAGCAACATGCCTTAC
AAGGAGAGAAAAAGCACCGTGCATGCCGATTGGTGGAAGTAAGGTGGTACGATCGTGCCTTATTAGGAAG
GCAACAGACGGGTCTGACATGGATTGGACGAACCACTGAATTGCCGCATTGCAGAGATATTGTATTTAAG
TGCCTAGCTCGATACATAAACGGGTCTCTCTGGTTAGACCAGATCTGAGCCTGGGAGCTCTCTGGCTAAC
TAGGGAACCCACTGCTTAAGCCTCAATAAAGCTTGCCTTGAGTGCTTCAAGTAGTGTGTGCCCGTCTGTT
GTGTGACTCTGGTAACTAGAGATCCCTCAGACCCTTTTAGTCAGTGTGGAAAATCTCTAGCAGTGGCGCC
CGAACAGGGACTTGAAAGCGAAAGGGAAACCAGAGGAGCTCTCTCGACGCAGGACTCGGCTTGCTGAAGC
GCGCACGGCAAGAGGCGAGGGGCGGCGACTGGTGAGTACGCCAAAAATTTTGACTAGCGGAGGCTAGAAG
GAGAGAGATGGGTGCGAGAGCGTCAGTATTAAGCGGGGGAGAATTAGATCGCGATGGGAAAAAATTCGGT
TAAGGCCAGGGGGAAAGAAAAAATATAAATTAAAACATATAGTATGGGCAAGCAGGGAGCTAGAACGATT
CGCAGTTAATCCTGGCCTGTTAGAAACATCAGAAGGCTGTAGACAAATACTGGGACAGCTACAACCATCC
CTTCAGACAGGATCAGAAGAACTTAGATCATTATATAATACAGTAGCAACCCTCTATTGTGTGCATCAAA
GGATAGAGATAAAAGACACCAAGGAAGCTTTAGACAAGATAGAGGAAGAGCAAAACAAAAGTAAGACCAC
CGCACAGCAAGCGGCCGCTGATCTTCAGACCTGGAGGAGGAGATATGAGGGACAATTGGAGAAGTGAATT
ATATAAATATAAAGTAGTAAAAATTGAACCATTAGGAGTAGCACCCACCAAGGCAAAGAGAAGAGTGGTG
CAGAGAGAAAAAAGAGCAGTGGGAATAGGAGCTTTGTTCCTTGGGTTCTTGGGAGCAGCAGGAAGCACTA
TGGGCGCAGCGTCAATGACGCTGACGGTACAGGCCAGACAATTATTGTCTGGTATAGTGCAGCAGCAGAA
CAATTTGCTGAGGGCTATTGAGGCGCAACAGCATCTGTTGCAACTCACAGTCTGGGGCATCAAGCAGCTC
CAGGCAAGAATCCTGGCTGTGGAAAGATACCTAAAGGATCAACAGCTCCTGGGGATTTGGGGTTGCTCTG
GAAAACTCATTTGCACCACTGCTGTGCCTTGGAATGCTAGTTGGAGTAATAAATCTCTGGAACAGATTTG
GAATCACACGACCTGGATGGAGTGGGACAGAGAAATTAACAATTACACAAGCTTAATACACTCCTTAATT
GAAGAATCGCAAAACCAGCAAGAAAAGAATGAACAAGAATTATTGGAATTAGATAAATGGGCAAGTTTGT
GGAATTGGTTTAACATAACAAATTGGCTGTGGTATATAAAATTATTCATAATGATAGTAGGAGGCTTGGT
AGGTTTAAGAATAGTTTTTGCTGTACTTTCTATAGTGAATAGAGTTAGGCAGGGATATTCACCATTATCG
TTTCAGACCCACCTCCCAACCCCGAGGGGACCCAGACCACAATTTTAAAAGAAAAGGGGGGATTGGGGGG
TACAGTGCAGGGGAAAGAATAGTAGACATAATAGCAACAGACATACAAACTAAAGAATTACAAAAACAAA
TTACAAAAATTCAAAATTTTCGGGTTTATTACAGGGACAGCAGAGATCCACTTTGGCGCCGGCTCGAGTG
GCTCCGGTGCCCGTCAGTGGGCAGAGCGCACATCGCCCACAGTCCCCGAGAAGTTGGGGGGAGGGGTCGG
CAATTGAACCGGTGCCTAGAGAAGGTGGCGCGGGGTAAACTGGGAAAGTGATGTCGTGTACTGGCTCCGC
CTTTTTCCCGAGGGTGGGGGAGAACCGTATATAAGTGCAGTAGTCGCCGTGAACGTTCTTTTTCGCAACG
GGTTTGCCGCCAGAACACAGGTGTCGTGACGCGGGATCCGCCACCATGGATTACAAAGACGATGACGATA
AGATGGCCCCAAAGAAGAAGCGGAAGGTCGGTATCCACGGAGTCCCAGCAGCCGACAAGAAGTACAGCAT
CGGCCTGGACATCGGCACCAACTCTGTGGGCTGGGCCGTGATCACCGACGAGTACAAGGTGCCCAGCAAG
AAATTCAAGGTGCTGGGCAACACCGACCGGCACAGCATCAAGAAGAACCTGATCGGAGCCCTGCTGTTCG
ACAGCGGCGAAACAGCCGAGGCCACCCGGCTGAAGAGAACCGCCAGAAGAAGATACACCAGACGGAAGAA
CCGGATCTGCTATCTGCAAGAGATCTTCAGCAACGAGATGGCCAAGGTGGACGACAGCTTCTTCCACAGA
CTGGAAGAGTCCTTCCTGGTGGAAGAGGATAAGAAGCACGAGCGGCACCCCATCTTCGGCAACATCGTGG
ACGAGGTGGCCTACCACGAGAAGTACCCCACCATCTACCACCTGAGAAAGAAACTGGTGGACAGCACCGA
CAAGGCCGACCTGCGGCTGATCTATCTGGCCCTGGCCCACATGATCAAGTTCCGGGGCCACTTCCTGATC
GAGGGCGACCTGAACCCCGACAACAGCGACGTGGACAAGCTGTTCATCCAGCTGGTGCAGACCTACAACC
AGCTGTTCGAGGAAAACCCCATCAACGCCAGCGGCGTGGACGCCAAGGCCATCCTGTCTGCCAGACTGAG
CAAGAGCAGACGGCTGGAAAATCTGATCGCCCAGCTGCCCGGCGAGAAGAAGAATGGCCTGTTCGGAAAC
CTGATTGCCCTGAGCCTGGGCCTGACCCCCAACTTCAAGAGCAACTTCGACCTGGCCGAGGATGCCAAAC
TGCAGCTGAGCAAGGACACCTACGACGACGACCTGGACAACCTGCTGGCCCAGATCGGCGACCAGTACGC
CGACCTGTTTCTGGCCGCCAAGAACCTGTCCGACGCCATCCTGCTGAGCGACATCCTGAGAGTGAACACC
GAGATCACCAAGGCCCCCCTGAGCGCCTCTATGATCAAGAGATACGACGAGCACCACCAGGACCTGACCC
TGCTGAAAGCTCTCGTGCGGCAGCAGCTGCCTGAGAAGTACAAAGAGATTTTCTTCGACCAGAGCAAGAA
CGGCTACGCCGGCTACATTGACGGCGGAGCCAGCCAGGAAGAGTTCTACAAGTTCATCAAGCCCATCCTG
GAAAAGATGGACGGCACCGAGGAACTGCTCGTGAAGCTGAACAGAGAGGACCTGCTGCGGAAGCAGCGGA
CCTTCGACAACGGCAGCATCCCCCACCAGATCCACCTGGGAGAGCTGCACGCCATTCTGCGGCGGCAGGA
AGATTTTTACCCATTCCTGAAGGACAACCGGGAAAAGATCGAGAAGATCCTGACCTTCCGCATCCCCTAC
TACGTGGGCCCTCTGGCCAGGGGAAACAGCAGATTCGCCTGGATGACCAGAAAGAGCGAGGAAACCATCA
CCCCCTGGAACTTCGAGGAAGTGGTGGACAAGGGCGCTTCCGCCCAGAGCTTCATCGAGCGGATGACCAA
CTTCGATAAGAACCTGCCCAACGAGAAGGTGCTGCCCAAGCACAGCCTGCTGTACGAGTACTTCACCGTG
TATAACGAGCTGACCAAAGTGAAATACGTGACCGAGGGAATGAGAAAGCCCGCCTTCCTGAGCGGCGAGC
AGAAAAAGGCCATCGTGGACCTGCTGTTCAAGACCAACCGGAAAGTGACCGTGAAGCAGCTGAAAGAGGA
CTACTTCAAGAAAATCGAGTGCTTCGACTCCGTGGAAATCTCCGGCGTGGAAGATCGGTTCAACGCCTCC
CTGGGCACATACCACGATCTGCTGAAAATTATCAAGGACAAGGACTTCCTGGACAATGAGGAAAACGAGG
ACATTCTGGAAGATATCGTGCTGACCCTGACACTGTTTGAGGACAGAGAGATGATCGAGGAACGGCTGAA
AACCTATGCCCACCTGTTCGACGACAAAGTGATGAAGCAGCTGAAGCGGCGGAGATACACCGGCTGGGGC
AGGCTGAGCCGGAAGCTGATCAACGGCATCCGGGACAAGCAGTCCGGCAAGACAATCCTGGATTTCCTGA
AGTCCGACGGCTTCGCCAACAGAAACTTCATGCAGCTGATCCACGACGACAGCCTGACCTTTAAAGAGGA
CATCCAGAAAGCCCAGGTGTCCGGCCAGGGCGATAGCCTGCACGAGCACATTGCCAATCTGGCCGGCAGC
CCCGCCATTAAGAAGGGCATCCTGCAGACAGTGAAGGTGGTGGACGAGCTCGTGAAAGTGATGGGCCGGC
ACAAGCCCGAGAACATCGTGATCGAAATGGCCAGAGAGAACCAGACCACCCAGAAGGGACAGAAGAACAG
CCGCGAGAGAATGAAGCGGATCGAAGAGGGCATCAAAGAGCTGGGCAGCCAGATCCTGAAAGAACACCCC
GTGGAAAACACCCAGCTGCAGAACGAGAAGCTGTACCTGTACTACCTGCAGAATGGGCGGGATATGTACG
TGGACCAGGAACTGGACATCAACCGGCTGTCCGACTACGATGTGGACCATATCGTGCCTCAGAGCTTTCT
GAAGGACGACTCCATCGACAACAAGGTGCTGACCAGAAGCGACAAGAACCGGGGCAAGAGCGACAACGTG
CCCTCCGAAGAGGTCGTGAAGAAGATGAAGAACTACTGGCGGCAGCTGCTGAACGCCAAGCTGATTACCC
AGAGAAAGTTCGACAATCTGACCAAGGCCGAGAGAGGCGGCCTGAGCGAACTGGATAAGGCCGGCTTCAT
CAAGAGACAGCTGGTGGAAACCCGGCAGATCACAAAGCACGTGGCACAGATCCTGGACTCCCGGATGAAC
ACTAAGTACGACGAGAATGACAAGCTGATCCGGGAAGTGAAAGTGATCACCCTGAAGTCCAAGCTGGTGT
CCGATTTCCGGAAGGATTTCCAGTTTTACAAAGTGCGCGAGATCAACAACTACCACCACGCCCACGACGC
CTACCTGAACGCCGTCGTGGGAACCGCCCTGATCAAAAAGTACCCTAAGCTGGAAAGCGAGTTCGTGTAC
GGCGACTACAAGGTGTACGACGTGCGGAAGATGATCGCCAAGAGCGAGCAGGAAATCGGCAAGGCTACCG
CCAAGTACTTCTTCTACAGCAACATCATGAACTTTTTCAAGACCGAGATTACCCTGGCCAACGGCGAGAT
CCGGAAGCGGCCTCTGATCGAGACAAACGGCGAAACCGGGGAGATCGTGTGGGATAAGGGCCGGGATTTT
GCCACCGTGCGGAAAGTGCTGAGCATGCCCCAAGTGAATATCGTGAAAAAGACCGAGGTGCAGACAGGCG
GCTTCAGCAAAGAGTCTATCCTGCCCAAGAGGAACAGCGATAAGCTGATCGCCAGAAAGAAGGACTGGGA
CCCTAAGAAGTACGGCGGCTTCGACAGCCCCACCGTGGCCTATTCTGTGCTGGTGGTGGCCAAAGTGGAA
AAGGGCAAGTCCAAGAAACTGAAGAGTGTGAAAGAGCTGCTGGGGATCACCATCATGGAAAGAAGCAGCT
TCGAGAAGAATCCCATCGACTTTCTGGAAGCCAAGGGCTACAAAGAAGTGAAAAAGGACCTGATCATCAA
GCTGCCTAAGTACTCCCTGTTCGAGCTGGAAAACGGCCGGAAGAGAATGCTGGCCTCTGCCGGCGAACTG
CAGAAGGGAAACGAACTGGCCCTGCCCTCCAAATATGTGAACTTCCTGTACCTGGCCAGCCACTATGAGA
AGCTGAAGGGCTCCCCCGAGGATAATGAGCAGAAACAGCTGTTTGTGGAACAGCACAAGCACTACCTGGA
CGAGATCATCGAGCAGATCAGCGAGTTCTCCAAGAGAGTGATCCTGGCCGACGCTAATCTGGACAAAGTG
CTGTCCGCCTACAACAAGCACCGGGATAAGCCCATCAGAGAGCAGGCCGAGAATATCATCCACCTGTTTA
CCCTGACCAATCTGGGAGCCCCTGCCGCCTTCAAGTACTTTGACACCACCATCGACCGGAAGAGGTACAC
CAGCACCAAAGAGGTGCTGGACGCCACCCTGATCCACCAGAGCATCACCGGCCTGTACGAGACACGGATC
GACCTGTCTCAGCTGGGAGGCGACAAGCGTCCTGCTGCTACTAAGAAAGCTGGTCAAGCTAAGAAAAAGA
AAGCTAGCGGCAGCGGCGCCACCAACTTCAGCCTGCTGAAGCAGGCCGGCGACGTGGAGGAGAACCCCGG
CCCCATGGCCAAGCCTTTGTCTCAAGAAGAATCCACCCTCATTGAAAGAGCAACGGCTACAATCAACAGC
ATCCCCATCTCTGAAGACTACAGCGTCGCCAGCGCAGCTCTCTCTAGCGACGGCCGCATCTTCACTGGTG
TCAATGTATATCATTTTACTGGGGGACCTTGTGCAGAACTCGTGGTGCTGGGCACTGCTGCTGCTGCGGC
AGCTGGCAACCTGACTTGTATCGTCGCGATCGGAAATGAGAACAGGGGCATCTTGAGCCCCTGCGGACGG
TGCCGACAGGTGCTTCTCGATCTGCATCCTGGGATCAAAGCCATAGTGAAGGACAGTGATGGACAGCCGA
CGGCAGTTGGGATTCGTGAATTGCTGCCCTCTGGTTATGTGTGGGAGGGCTAATGAACGCGTTAAGTCGA
CAATCAACCTCTGGATTACAAAATTTGTGAAAGATTGACTGGTATTCTTAACTATGTTGCTCCTTTTACG
CTATGTGGATACGCTGCTTTAATGCCTTTGTATCATGCTATTGCTTCCCGTATGGCTTTCATTTTCTCCT
CCTTGTATAAATCCTGGTTGCTGTCTCTTTATGAGGAGTTGTGGCCCGTTGTCAGGCAACGTGGCGTGGT
GTGCACTGTGTTTGCTGACGCAACCCCCACTGGTTGGGGCATTGCCACCACCTGTCAGCTCCTTTCCGGG
ACTTTCGCTTTCCCCCTCCCTATTGCCACGGCGGAACTCATCGCCGCCTGCCTTGCCCGCTGCTGGACAG
GGGCTCGGCTGTTGGGCACTGACAATTCCGTGGTGTTGTCGGGGAAATCATCGTCCTTTCCTTGGCTGCT
CGCCTGTGTTGCCACCTGGATTCTGCGCGGGACGTCCTTCTGCTACGTCCCTTCGGCCCTCAATCCAGCG
GACCTTCCTTCCCGCGGCCTGCTGCCGGCTCTGCGGCCTCTTCCGCGTCTTCGCCTTCGCCCTCAGACGA
GTCGGATCTCCCTTTGGGCCGCCTCCCCGCGTCGACTTTAAGACCAATGACTTACAAGGCAGCTGTAGAT
CTTAGCCACTTTTTAAAAGAAAAGGGGGGACTGGAAGGGCTAATTCACTCCCAACGAAGACAAGATCTGC
TTTTTGCTTGTACTGGGTCTCTCTGGTTAGACCAGATCTGAGCCTGGGAGCTCTCTGGCTAACTAGGGAA
CCCACTGCTTAAGCCTCAATAAAGCTTGCCTTGAGTGCTTCAAGTAGTGTGTGCCCGTCTGTTGTGTGAC
TCTGGTAACTAGAGATCCCTCAGACCCTTTTAGTCAGTGTGGAAAATCTCTAGCAGTACGTATAGTAGTT
CATGTCATCTTATTATTCAGTATTTATAACTTGCAAAGAAATGAATATCAGAGAGTGAGAGGAACTTGTT
TATTGCAGCTTATAATGGTTACAAATAAAGCAATAGCATCACAAATTTCACAAATAAAGCATTTTTTTCA
CTGCATTCTAGTTGTGGTTTGTCCAAACTCATCAATGTATCTTATCATGTCTGGCTCTAGCTATCCCGCC
CCTAACTCCGCCCATCCCGCCCCTAACTCCGCCCAGTTCCGCCCATTCTCCGCCCCATGGCTGACTAATT
TTTTTTATTTATGCAGAGGCCGAGGCCGCCTCGGCCTCTGAGCTATTCCAGAAGTAGTGAGGAGGCTTTT
TTGGAGGCCTAGGGACGTACCCAATTCGCCCTATAGTGAGTCGTATTACGCGCGCTCACTGGCCGTCGTT
TTACAACGTCGTGACTGGGAAAACCCTGGCGTTACCCAACTTAATCGCCTTGCAGCACATCCCCCTTTCG
CCAGCTGGCGTAATAGCGAAGAGGCCCGCACCGATCGCCCTTCCCAACAGTTGCGCAGCCTGAATGGCGA
ATGGG
[124 nt withheld, positions 8336-8459]
C
[91 nt withheld, positions 8461-8551]
A
[49 nt withheld, positions 8553-8601]
CCTTTGACGTTGGAGTCCACGTTCTTT
[37 nt withheld, positions 8629-8665]
ACCCTATCTCGGTCTATTCTTTTGATTTATAAGGGATTTTGCCGATTTCGGCCTATTGGTTAAAAAATGA
GCTGATTTAACAAAAATTTAACGCGAATTTTAACAAAATATTAACGCTTACAATTTAGGTGGCACTTTTC
GGGGAAATGTGCGCGGAACCCCTATTTGTTTATTTTTCTAAATACATTCAAATATGTATCCGCTCATGAG
ACAATAACCCTGATAAATGCTTCAATAATATTGAAAAAGGAAGAGTATGAGTATTCAACATTTCCGTGTC
GCCCTTATTCCCTTTTTTGCGGCATTTTGCCTTCCTGTTTTTGCTCACCCAGAAACGCTGGTGAAAGTAA
AAGATGCTGAAGATCAGTTGGGTGCACGAGTGGGTTACATCGAACTGGATCTCAACAGCGGTAAGATCCT
TGAGAGTTTTCGCCCCGAAGAACGTTTTCCAATGATGAGCACTTTTAAAGTTCTGCTATGTGGCGCGGTA
TTATCCCGTATTGACGCCGGGCAAGAGCAACTCGGTCGCCGCATACACTATTCTCAGAATGACTTGGTTG
AGTACTCACCAGTCACAGAAAAGCATCTTACGGATGGCATGACAGTAAGAGAATTATGCAGTGCTGCCAT
AACCATGAGTGATAACACTGCGGCCAACTTACTTCTGACAACGATCGGAGGACCGAAGGAGCTAACCGCT
TTTTTGCACAACATGGGGGATCATGTAACTCGCCTTGATCGTTGGGAACCGGAGCTGAATGAAGCCATAC
CAAACGACGAGCGTGACACCACGATGCCTGTAGCAATGGCAACAACGTTGCGCAAACTATTAACTGGCGA
ACTACTTACTCTAGCTTCCCGGCAACAATTAATAGACTGGATGGAGGCGGATAAAGTTGCAGGACCACTT
CTGCGCTCGGCCCTTCCGGCTGGCTGGTTTATTGCTGATAAATCTGGAGCCGGTGAGCGTGGGTCTCGCG
GTATCATTGCAGCACTGGGGCCAGATGGTAAGCCCTCCCGTATCGTAGTTATCTACACGACGGGGAGTCA
GGCAACTATGGATGAACGAAATAGACAGATCGCTGAGATAGGTGCCTCACTGATTAAGCATTGGTAACTG
TCAGACCAAGTTTACTCATATATACTTTAGATTGATTTAAAACTTCATTTTTAATTTAAAAGGATCTAGG
TGAAGATCCTTTTTGATAATCTCATGACCAAAATCCCTTAACGTGAGTTTTCGTTCCACTGAGCGTCAGA
CCCCGTAGAAAAGATCAAAGGATCTTCTTGAGATCCTTTTTTTCTGCGCGTAATCTGCTGCTTGCAAACA
AAAAAACCACCGCTACCAGCGGTGGTTTGTTTGCCGGATCAAGAGCTACCAACTCTTTTTCCGAAGGTAA
CTGGCTTCAGCAGAGCGCAGATACCAAATACTGTTCTTCTAGTGTAGCCGTAGTTAGGCCACCACTTCAA
GAACTCTGTAGCACCGCCTACATACCTCGCTCTGCTAATCCTGTTACCAGTGGCTGCTGCCAGTGGCGAT
AAGTCGTGTCTTACCGGGTTGGACTCAAGACGATAGTTACCGGATAAGGCGCAGCGGTCGGGCTGAACGG
GGGGTTCGTGCACACAGCCCAGCTTGGAGCGAACGACCTACACCGAACTGAGATACCTACAGCGTGAGCT
ATGAGAAAGCGCCACGCTTCCCGAAGGGAGAAAGGCGGACAGGTATCCGGTAAGCGGCAGGGTCGGAACA
GGAGAGCGCACGAGGGAGCTTCCAGGGGGAAACGCCTGGTATCTTTATAGTCCTGTCGGGTTTCGCCACC
TCTGACTTGAGCGTCGATTTTTGTGATGCTCGTCAGGGGGGCGGAGCCTATGGAAAAACGCCAGCAACGC
GGCCTTTTTACGGTTCCTGGCCTTTTGCTGGCCTTTTGCTCACATGTTCTTTCCTGCGTTATCCCCTGAT
TCTGTGGATAACCGTATTACCGCCTTTGAGTGAGCTGATACCGCTCGCCGCAGCCGAACGACCGAGCGCA
GCGAGTCAGTGAGCGAGGAAGCGGAAGAGCGCCCAATACGCAAACCGCCTCTCCCCGCGCGTTGGCCGAT
TCATTAATGCAGCTGGCACGACAGGTTTCCCGACTGGAAAGCGGGCAGTGAGCGCAACGCAATTAATGTG
AGTTAGCTCACTCATTAGGCACCCCAGGCTTTACACTTTATGCTTCCGGCTCGTATGTTGTGTGGAATTG
TGAGCGGATAACAATTTCACACAGGAAACAGCTATGACCATGATTACGCCAAGCGCGCAATTAACCCTCA
CTAAAGGGAACAAAAGCTGGAGCTGCAAGC
Features (pLannotate 1.2.2; 27 found; start..end, strand, type, name):
      5..231     +  promoter       RSV promoter: Rous sarcoma virus enhancer/promoter
    232..412     +  LTR            5' LTR (truncated): truncated 5' long terminal repeat (LTR) from HIV-1
    459..584     +  misc_feature   HIV-1 Ψ: packaging signal of human immunodeficiency virus type 1
    568..931     +  CDS            HIV-1 gag (fragment): gag protein from human immunodeficiency virus 1; gag
   1077..1310    +  misc_feature   RRE: The Rev response element (RRE) of HIV-1 allows for Rev-dependent mRNA export from the nucleus to the cytoplasm.
   1687..1713    +  CDS            Rev (fragment): human immunodeficiency virus 1 (HIV-1) Rev protein; rev; enhances nuclear export of unspliced and incompletely spliced viral mRNAs
   1723..1840    +  misc_feature   cPPT/CTS: central polypurine tract and central termination sequence of HIV-1
   1909..2120    +  promoter       EF-1α core promoter: core promoter for human elongation factor EF-1α
   2224..3825    +  CDS            Cas9(N): N-terminal portion of Streptococcus pyogenes Cas9 (Zetsche et al., 2015)
   3826..6324    +  CDS            Cas9(C): C-terminal portion of Streptococcus pyogenes Cas9 (Zetsche et al., 2015)
   6445..6843    +  CDS            BSD: blasticidin S deaminase; Aspergillus terreus BSD; confers resistance to blasticidin
   6862..7450    +  misc_feature   WPRE: woodchuck hepatitis virus posttranscriptional regulatory element
   7501..7520    +  misc_feature   cPPT/CTS (fragment): central polypurine tract and central termination sequence of HIV-1
   7522..7755    +  LTR            3' LTR (ΔU3): self-inactivating 3' long terminal repeat (LTR) from HIV-1
   7833..7954    +  polyA_signal   SV40 poly(A) signal: SV40 polyadenylation signal
   7994..8129    +  rep_origin     SV40 ori: SV40 origin of replication
   8150..8168    -  promoter       T7 promoter: promoter for bacteriophage T7 RNA polymerase
   8176..8331    +  CDS            lacZα (fragment): LacZα fragment of β-galactosidase; lacZ fragment
   8336..8764    +  rep_origin     f1 ori (sequence partly withheld): f1 bacteriophage origin of replication; arrow indicates direction of (+) strand synthesis
   8817..8921    +  promoter       AmpR promoter: bla
   8922..9782    +  CDS            AmpR: β-lactamase; bla; confers resistance to ampicillin, carbenicillin, and related antibiotics
   9953..10541   +  rep_origin     ori: high-copy-number ColE1/pMB1/pBR322/pUC origin of replication
  10724..10816   +  CDS            lacI (fragment): lac repressor; lacI; The lac repressor binds to the lac operator to inhibit transcription in E. coli. This inhibition can be relieved by adding lactose or isopropyl-β-D-thiogalactopyranoside (IPTG).
  10829..10850   +  protein_bind   CAP binding site: CAP binding activates transcription in the presence of cAMP. E. coli catabolite activator protein
  10865..10895   +  promoter       lac promoter: promoter for the E. coli lac operon
  10899..10921   +  protein_bind   lac operator (fragment): The lac repressor binds to the lac operator to inhibit transcription in E. coli. This inhibition can be relieved by adding lactose or isopropyl-β-D-thiogalactopyranoside (IPTG). lac repressor encoded by lacI
  10964..10982   +  promoter       T3 promoter: promoter for bacteriophage T3 RNA polymerase
