[The description below was written by a language model from this plasmid's Addgene catalogue record and pLannotate feature annotations shown in this document.]
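Description:
LentiV_Cas9_Blast is a third-generation-style, self-inactivating lentiviral transfer plasmid for stable expression of Streptococcus pyogenes Cas9 in mammalian cells, built on the LentiV_Blast backbone. The sequenced record is about 11 kb. In bacteria it is maintained through a high-copy ColE1/pUC-type origin and selected with ampicillin via the β-lactamase gene. The backbone also carries an f1 origin, an SV40 origin and poly(A) signal, and remnants of lac and T7/T3 promoter elements that are cloning-vector leftovers rather than functional parts of the payload.

The viral portion begins with an RSV promoter fused to a truncated HIV-1 5' LTR, which drives Tat-independent production of the genomic RNA in packaging cells. It is followed by the Ψ packaging signal with a gag fragment, the Rev response element for nuclear export of the unspliced RNA, and the cPPT/CTS, which aids nuclear import of the reverse-transcribed genome. Inside the provirus, the EFS (EF-1α core) promoter drives an N-terminally FLAG-tagged Cas9 coding sequence, which the annotation software splits into adjoining N- and C-terminal segments but which is contiguous. The blasticidin S deaminase gene lies shortly downstream with no separate promoter annotated, suggesting co-expression from the same transcript, although the table does not identify the linking element. A WPRE enhances transcript expression, and the ΔU3 3' LTR inactivates the LTR promoter after integration.

The plasmid carries no sgRNA cassette, so it is suited to generating blasticidin-selected Cas9-expressing cell lines that subsequently receive guide RNAs from a separate vector, for example for CRISPR knockout experiments or screens.
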