Addgene plasmid #125592: LentiV_Cas9_Blast
Purpose: Lentiviral expression of spCas9 with blasticidin resistance gene
Depositing lab: Christopher Vakoc. Depositing organization: Cold Spring Harbor Laboratory. Publication: Salt-Inducible Kinase inhibition suppresses acute myeloid leukemia progression in vivo. Tarumoto Y, Lin S, Wang J, Milazzo JP, Xu Y, Lu B, Yang Z, Wei Y, Polyanskaya S, Wunderlich M, Gray NS, Stegmaier K, Vakoc CR. Blood. 2019 Nov 1. pii: 422697. doi: 10.1182/blood.2019001576. PubMed 31697837.
Backbone
  Vector backbone: LentiV_Blast
  Backbone size w/o insert (bp): 6799
  Vector type: Mammalian Expression, Lentiviral, CRISPR
  Selectable markers: Blasticidin
Growth in bacteria
  Bacterial resistance: Ampicillin, 100 μg/mL
  Growth temperature: 37°C
  Growth strain: NEB Stable
  Copy number: High Copy
Gene/Insert
  Gene/Insert name: Cas9 (alt name: S. pyogenes CRISPR-Cas9)
  gRNA/shRNA sequence: no sgRNA
  Species: Synthetic
  Insert size (bp): 4100
  Promoter: EFS promoter
  Tag / fusion protein: FLAG (N terminal on insert)
  Cloning method: Ligation Independent Cloning
  Sequencing primers: 5′ AACTGGGAAAGTGATGTCGTGTACTG
Terms and licenses: Academic/Nonprofit Terms; Industry Terms: Not Available to Industry
Depositor comments: Please visit https://www.biorxiv.org/content/10.1101/636969v1 for BioRxiv preprint
How to cite: LentiV_Cas9_Blast was a gift from Christopher Vakoc (Addgene plasmid # 125592 ; http://n2t.net/addgene:125592 ; RRID:Addgene_125592)
